>Addgene plasmid #177423 | mCerulean3-Bcl2-cb5-s2193 | addgene full sequence | sequence record 347946 | Addgene NGS Result
CTTCGAACTCGAGGCTAGCTGGCCAGACATGATAAGATACATTGATGAGTTTGGACAAACCACAACTAGA
ATGCAGTGAAAAAAATGCTTTATTTGTGAAATTTGTGATGCTATTGCTTTATTTGTAACCATTATAAGCT
GCAATAAACAAGTTAACAACAACAATTGCATTCATTTTATGTTTCAGGTTCAGGGGGAGGTGTGGGAGGT
TTTTTAAAGCAAGTAAAACCTCTACAAATGTGGTATGGAAATGTTAATTAACTAGCCATGACCAAAATCC
CTTAACGTGAGTTTTCGTTCCACTGAGCGTCAGACCCCGTAGAAAAGATCAAAGGATCTTCTTGAGATCC
TTTTTTTCTGCGCGTAATCTGCTGCTTGCAAACAAAAAAACCACCGCTACCAGCGGTGGTTTGTTTGCCG
GATCAAGAGCTACCAACTCTTTTTCCGAAGGTAACTGGCTTCAGCAGAGCGCAGATACCAAATACTGTTC
TTCTAGTGTAGCCGTAGTTAGGCCACCACTTCAAGAACTCTGTAGCACCGCCTACATACCTCGCTCTGCT
AATCCTGTTACCAGTGGCTGCTGCCAGTGGCGATAAGTCGTGTCTTACCGGGTTGGACTCAAGACGATAG
TTACCGGATAAGGCGCAGCGGTCGGGCTGAACGGGGGTTCGTGCACACAGCCCAGCTTGGAGCGAACGAC
CTACACCGAACTGAGATACCTACAGCGTGAGCTATGAGAAAGCGCCACGCTTCCCGAAGGGAGAAAGGCG
GACAGGTATCCGGTAAGCGGCAGGGTCGGAACAGGAGAGCGCACGAGGGAGCTTCCAGGGGGAAACGCCT
GGTATCTTTATAGTCCTGTCGGGTTTCGCCACCTCTGACTTGAGCGTCGATTTTTGTGATGCTCGTCAGG
GGGGCGGAGCCTATGGAAAAACGCCAGCAACGCGGCCTTTTTACGGTTCCTGGCCTTTTGCTGGCCTTTT
GCTCACATGTTCTTAATTAACCTGCAGGGCCTGAAATAACCTCTGAAAGAGGAACTTGGTTAGGTACCTT
CTGAGGCTGAAAGAACCAGCTGTGGAATGTGTGTCAGTTAGGGTGTGGAAAGTCCCCAGGCTCCCCAGCA
GGCAGAAGTATGCAAAGCATGCATCTCAATTAGTCAGCAACCAGGTGTGGAAAGTCCCCAGGCTCCCCAG
CAGGCAGAAGTATGCAAAGCATGCATCTCAATTAGTCAGCAACCATAGTCCCACTAGTTCCGCCAGAGCG
CGCGAGGGCCTCCAGCGGCCGCCCCTCCCCCACAGCAGGGGCGGGGTCCCGCGCCCACCGGAAGGAGCGG
GCTCGGGGCGGGCGGCGCTGATTGGCCGGGGCGGGCCTGACGCCGACGCGGCTATAAGAGACCACAAGCG
ACCCGCAGGGCCAGACGTTCTTCGCCGAAGCTTGCCGTCAGAACGCAGGTGAGGGGCGGGTGTGGCTTCC
GCGGGCCGCCGAGCTGGAGGTCCTGCTCCGAGCGGGCCGGGCCCCGCTGTCGTCGGCGGGGATTAGCTGC
GAGCATTCCCGCTTCGAGTTGCGGGCGGCGCGGGAGGCAGAGTGCGAGGCCTAGCGGCAACCCCGTAGCC
TCGCCTCGTGTCCGGCTTGAGGCCTAGCGTGGTGTCCGCGCCGCCGCCGCGTGCTACTCCGGCCGCACTC
TGGTCTTTTTTTTTTTTGTTGTTGTTGCCCTGCTGCCTTCGATTGCCGTTCAGCAATAGGGGCTAACAAA
GGGAGGGTGCGGGGCTTGCTCGCCCGGAGCCCGGAGAGGTCATGGTTGGGGAGGAATGGAGGGACAGGAG
TGGCGGCTGGGGCCCGCCCGCCTTCGGAGCACATGTCCGACGCCACCTGGATGGGGCGAGGCCTGGGGTT
TTTCCCGAAGCAACCAGGCTGGGGTTAGCGTGCCGAGGCCATGTGGCCCCAGCACCCGGCACGATCTGGC
TTGGCGGCGCCGCGTTGCCCTGCCTCCCTAACTAGGGTGAGGCCATCCCGTCCGGCACCAGTTGCGTGCG
TGGAAAGATGGCCGCTCCCGGGCCCTGTTGCAAGGAGCTCAAAATGGAGGACGCGGCAGCCCGGTGGAGC
GGGCGGGTGAGTCACCCACACAAAGGAAGAGGGCCTGGTCCCTCACCGGCTGCTGCTTCCTGTGACCCCG
TGGTCCTATCGGCCGCAATAGTCACCTCGGGCTTTTGAGCACGGCTAGTCGCGGCGGGGGGAGGGGATGT
AATGGCGTTGGAGTTTGTTCACATTTGGTGGGTGGAGACTAGTCAGGCCAGCCTGGCGCTGGAAGTCATT
TTTGGAATTTGTCCCCTTGAGTTTTGAGCGGAGCTAATTCAAAGCAACCGGTCGCCACCATGGTGAGCAA
GGGCGAGGAGCTGTTCACCGGGGTGGTGCCCATCCTGGTCGAGCTGGACGGCGACGTAAACGGCCACAAG
TTCAGCGTGTCCGGCGAGGGCGAGGGCGATGCCACCTACGGCAAGCTGACCCTGAAGTTCATCTGCACCA
CCGGCAAGCTGCCCGTGCCCTGGCCCACCCTCGTGACCACCCTGAGCTGGGGCGTGCAGTGCTTCGCCCG
CTACCCCGACCACATGAAGCAGCACGACTTCTTCAAGTCCGCCATGCCCGAAGGCTACGTCCAGGAGCGC
ACCATCTTCTTCAAGGACGACGGCAACTACAAGACCCGCGCCGAGGTGAAGTTCGAGGGCGACACCCTGG
TGAACCGCATCGAGCTGAAGGGCATCGACTTCAAGGAGGACGGCAACATCCTGGGGCACAAGCTGGAGTA
CAACGCCATCCACGGCAACGTCTATATCACCGCCGACAAGCAGAAGAACGGCATCAAGGCCAACTTCGGC
CTCAACTGCAACATCGAGGACGGCAGCGTGCAGCTCGCCGACCACTACCAGCAGAACACCCCCATCGGCG
ACGGCCCCGTGCTGCTGCCCGACAACCACTACCTGAGCACCCAGTCCAAGCTGAGCAAAGACCCCAACGA
GAAGCGCGATCACATGGTCCTGCTGGAGTTCGTGACCGCCGCCGGGATCACTCTCGGCATGGACGAGCTG
TACAAGTCCGGACTCAGATCCACGCGTATGGCGCACGCTGGGAGAACAGGGTACGATAACCGGGAGATAG
TGATGAAGTACATCCATTATAAGCTGTCGCAGAGGGGCTACGAGTGGGATGCGGGAGATGTGGGCGCCGC
GCCCCCGGGGGCCGCCCCCGCACCGGGCATCTTCTCCTCCCAGCCCGGGCACACGCCCCATCCAGCCGCA
TCCCGGGACCCGGTCGCCAGGACCTCGCCACTGCAGACCCCGGCTGCCCCCGGCGCCGCCGCGGGGCCTG
CGCTCAGCCCGGTGCCACCTGTGGTCCACCTGACCCTCCGCCAGGCCGGCGACGACTTCTCCCGCCGCTA
CCGCCGCGACTTCGCCGAGATGTCCAGCCAGCTGCACCTGACGCCCTTCACCGCGCGGGGACGCTTTGCC
ACGGTGGTGGAGGAGCTCTTCAGGGACGGGGTGAACTGGGGGAGGATTGTGGCCTTCTTTGAGTTCGGTG
GGGTCATATGTGTGGAGAGCGTCAACCGGGAGATGTCGCCCCTGGTGGACAACATCGCCCTGTGGATGAC
TGAGTACCTGAACCGGCACCTGCACACCTGGATCCAGGATAACGGAGGCTGGGATGCCTTTGTGGAGCTC
TACGGCCCCAGCATGCGGCCTCTGTTTGATTTCTCCTGGCTGTCTCTTAAGATCACTACCGTTGAATCGA
ACTCTAGTTGGTGGACTAACTGGGTTATCCCTGCGATCTCTGCTCTGGTTGTAGCGCTGATGTACCGTCT
GTACATGGCTGAAGATTAATGAGGTCGACCCTAGGAGCAGGTTTCCCCAATGACACAAAACGTGCAACTT
GAAACTCCGCCTGGTCTTTCCAGGTCTAGAGGGGTAACACTTTGTACTGCGTTTGGCTCCACGCTCGATC
CACTGGCGAGTGTTAGTAACAGCACTGTTGCTTCGTAGCGGAGCATGACGGCCGTGGGAACTCCTCCTTG
GTAACAAGGACCCACGGGGCCAAAAGCCACGCCCACACGGGCCCGTCATGTGTGCAACCCCAGCACGGCG
ACTTTACTGCGAAACCCACTTTAAAGTGACATTGAAACTGGTACCCACACACTGGTGACAGGCTAAGGAT
GCCCTTCAGGTACCCCGAGGTAACACGCGACACTCGGGATCTGAGAAGGGGACTGGGGCTTCTATAAAAG
CGCTCGGTTTAAAAAGCTTCTATGCCTGAATAGGTGACCGGAGGTCGGCACCTTTCCTTTGCAATTACTG
ACCCTATGAATACAACTGACTGTTTGACAATTAATCATCGGCATAGTATATCGGCATAGTATAATACGAC
TCACTATAGGAGGGCCACCATGAAGACCTTCAACATCTCTCAGCAGGATCTGGAGCTGGTGGAGGTCGCC
ACTGAGAAGATCACCATGCTCTATGAGGACAACAAGCACCATGTCGGGGCGGCCATCAGGACCAAGACTG
GGGAGATCATCTCTGCTGTCCACATTGAGGCCTACATTGGCAGGGTCACTGTCTGTGCTGAAGCCATTGC
CATTGGGTCTGCTGTGAGCAACGGGCAGAAGGACTTTGACACCATTGTGGCTGTCAGGCACCCCTACTCT
GATGAGGTGGACAGATCCATCAGGGTGGTCAGCCCCTGTGGCATGTGCAGAGAGCTCATCTCTGACTATG
CTCCTGACTGCTTTGTGCTCATTGAGATGAATGGCAAGCTGGTCAAAACCACCATTGAGGAACTCATCCC
CCTCAAGTACACCAGGAACTAAACCTGAATT
Features (pLannotate 1.2.2; 12 found; start..end, strand, type, name):
     33..154     -  polyA_signal   SV40 poly(A) signal: SV40 polyadenylation signal
    177..248     -  CDS            large T antigen (fragment): large T antigen from SV40 (simian virus 40)
    342..929     +  rep_origin     ori: high-copy-number ColE1/pMB1/pBR322/pUC origin of replication
   1051..1242    +  promoter       SV40 promoter (fragment): SV40 enhancer and early promoter
   1449..2350    +  intron         mEF-1α intron: intron upstream of the start codon of mouse EF-1α
   2370..3086    +  CDS            mCerulean3: mCerulean3 is a basic (constitutively fluorescent) cyan fluorescent protein published in 2011, derived from Aequorea victoria. It is reported to be a somewhat slowly-maturing monomer with very low acid sensitivity.
   3108..3761    +  CDS            BCL2 (fragment): BCL2_HUMAN - Experimental evidence at protein level: Swiss-Prot protein existence level 1. Suppresses apoptosis in a variety of cell systems including factor-dependent lymphohematopoietic and neural cells. Regulates cell death by controlling the mitochondrial membrane permeability. Appears to function in a feedback loop system with caspases. Inhibits caspase activity either by preventing the release of cytochrome c from the mitochondria and/or by binding to the apoptosis-activating factor (APAF-1). May attenuate inflammation by impairing NLRP1-inflammasome activation, hence CASP1 activation an
   3762..3866    +  CDS            Cyb5a (fragment): CYB5_RAT - Also known as Cyb5. Experimental evidence at protein level: Swiss-Prot protein existence level 1. Cytochrome b5 is a membrane-bound hemoprotein functioning as an electron carrier for several membrane-bound oxygenases. It is also involved in several steps of the sterol biosynthesis pathway, particularly in the C-6 double bond introduction during the C-6 desaturation. From Rattus norvegicus (Rat).
   3886..4330    +  misc_feature   FMDV IRES: internal ribosome entry site (IRES) of the foot-and-mouth disease virus
   4364..4382    +  promoter       tac promoter (fragment): strong E. coli promoter; hybrid between the trp and lac UV5 promoters
   4402..4420    +  promoter       T7 promoter: promoter for bacteriophage T7 RNA polymerase
   4430..4849    +  CDS            bsr: BSR_BACCE - Experimental evidence at protein level: Swiss-Prot protein existence level 1. Catalyzes the deamination of the cytosine moiety of the antibiotics blasticidin S, cytomycin and acetylblasticidin S. From Bacillus cereus.
