[The description below was written by a language model from this plasmid's Addgene catalogue record and pLannotate feature annotations shown in this document.]
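Description:
mCerulean3-Bcl2-cb5-s2193 is a compact (about 4.9 kb) mammalian expression plasmid built on the s2193 backbone. It expresses a cyan fluorescent fusion of the anti-apoptotic protein Bcl-2 that is redirected to the endoplasmic reticulum. It replicates in E. coli from a ColE1/pUC-type origin, although the catalogue entry lists it as low copy. It carries a single resistance gene, bsr (blasticidin S deaminase), which provides blasticidin selection in both bacteria and mammalian cells.

The catalogue gives the promoter as human ferritin. The automated annotation does not label a ferritin element, but it does detect an SV40 enhancer/early promoter fragment followed by a mouse EF-1α intron immediately upstream of the coding region, which suggests a composite promoter arrangement. The open reading frame begins with mCerulean3, a monomeric cyan fluorescent protein. A short flexible seven-residue linker joins it to human BCL2, which lacks its native C-terminal membrane-binding region. In place of that region is the tail-anchor segment of cytochrome b5, annotated as rat Cyb5a, which acts as an ER-targeting sequence.

Downstream of the fusion, an FMDV IRES allows bsr to be translated from the same mammalian transcript, linking drug resistance to expression of the fusion. Short bacterial promoter elements (a tac fragment and a T7 promoter) lie just upstream of bsr and presumably drive it in E. coli. An SV40 polyadenylation signal is annotated just past the plasmid's numbering origin, on the opposite strand to the cassette.

After transfection, the plasmid produces fluorescent, ER-restricted Bcl-2. This makes it suitable for imaging localisation and for comparing how Bcl-2 family proteins behave at the ER rather than at mitochondria. The cyan tag would also suit fluorescence-based interaction measurements, though the record does not specify such uses.
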