Addgene plasmid #177423: mCerulean3-Bcl2-cb5-s2193
Purpose: To express mCerulean3 fused to the N-terminus of the Bcl-2 family chimera protein, Bcl-2-Cb5: Bcl-2 with its membrane binding region swapped for Cb5 (ER targeting sequence).
Depositing lab: David Andrews. Depositing organization: Sunnybrook Research Institute.
Backbone
  Vector backbone: s2193
  Vector type: Mammalian Expression
  Selectable markers: Blasticidin
Growth in bacteria
  Bacterial resistance: Blasticidin, 100 μg/mL
  Growth temperature: 37°C
  Growth strain: DH5alpha
  Copy number: Low Copy
Gene/Insert
  Gene/Insert name: Bcl-2-Cb5, Bcl2-cb5, Bcl-cb5 (alt name: CBcl2-Cb5, CBcl-2-Cb5, mCerulean3-Bcl-2-Cb5, mCer3-Bcl2-Cb5)
  Species: H. sapiens (human)
  Promoter: Human ferritin
  Tag / fusion protein: mCerulean3 (N terminal on insert)
  Cloning method: Restriction Enzyme
  Sequencing primers: 5′ CCTTGAGTTTTGAGCGGAGCTAA; 3′ TTACCCCTCTAGACCTGGAAAG
Resource information
  A portion of this plasmid was derived from a plasmid made by: See PMID: 8861942 for description of chimera Bcl2-Cb5 (aka Bcl-Cb5). mCerulean3 sequence received from Mark Rizzo PMID: 21479270.
Terms and licenses: Academic/Nonprofit Terms; Industry Terms: Not Available to Industry
Depositor comments: Transfection of this plasmid will express mCerulean3-fused to the N-terminus of Bcl-2-Cb5. There is a flexible, 7 aa linker "SGLRSTR", between mCerulean3 and Bcl-2-Cb5.
How to cite: mCerulean3-Bcl2-cb5-s2193 was a gift from David Andrews (Addgene plasmid # 177423 ; http://n2t.net/addgene:177423 ; RRID:Addgene_177423)
